>Addgene plasmid #62817 | pFG018 | depositor full sequence | sequence record 114422 | pFG018
CATCGATTTATTATGACAACTTGACGGCTACATCATTCACTTTTTCTTCACAACCGGCACGGAACTCGCT
CGGGCTGGCCCCGGTGCATTTTTTAAATACCCGCGAGAAGTAGAGTTGATCGTCAAAACCAACATTGCGA
CCGACGGTGGCGATAGGCATCCGGGTGGTGCTCAAAAGCAGCTTCGCCTGGCTGATACGTTGGTCCTCGC
GCCAGCTTAAGACGCTAATCCCTAACTGCTGGCGGAAAAGATGTGACAGACGCGACGGCGACAAGCAAAC
ATGCTGTGCGACGCTGGCGATATCAAAATTGCTGTCTGCCAGGTGATCGCTGATGTACTGACAAGCCTCG
CGTACCCGATTATCCATCGGTGGATGGAGCGACTCGTTAATCGCTTCCATGCGCCGCAGTAACAATTGCT
CAAGCAGATTTATCGCCAGCAGCTCCGAATAGCGCCCTTCCCCTTGCCCGGCGTTAATGATTTGCCCAAA
CAGGTCGCTGAAATGCGGCTGGTGCGCTTCATCCGGGCGAAAGAACCCCGTATTGGCAAATATTGACGGC
CAGTTAAGCCATTCATGCCAGTAGGCGCGCGGACGAAAGTAAACCCACTGGTGATACCATTCGCGAGCCT
CCGGATGACGACCGTAGTGATGAATCTCTCCTGGCGGGAACAGCAAAATATCACCCGGTCGGCAAACAAA
TTCTCGTCCCTGATTTTTCACCACCCCCTGACCGCGAATGGTGAGATTGAGAATATAACCTTTCATTCCC
AGCGGTCGGTCGATAAAAAAATCGAGATAACCGTTGGCCTCAATCGGCGTTAAACCCGCCACCAGATGGG
CATTAAACGAGTATCCCGGCAGCAGGGGATCATTTTGCGCTTCAGCCATACTTTTCATACTCCCGCCATT
CAGAGAAGAAACCAATTGTCCATATTGCATCAGACATTGCCGTCACTGCGTCTTTTACTGGCTCTTCTCG
CTAACCAAACCGGTAACCCCGCTTATTAAAAGCATTCTGTAACAAAGCGGGACCAAAGCCATGACAAAAA
CGCGTAACAAAAGTGTCTATAATCACGGCAGAAAAGTCCACATTGATTATTTGCACGGCGTCACACTTTG
CTATGCCATAGCATTTTTATCCATAAGATTAGCGGATCCTACCTGACGCTTTTTATCGCAACTCTCTACT
GTTTCTCCATTCGCAAGATGTGGCGTGTTAGTTTTAGAGCTAGAAATAGCAAGTTAAAATAAGGCTAGTC
CGTTATCAACTTGAAAAAGTGGCACCGAGTCGGTGCTTTTAAAAAAAAAACCCCCTGTCAGGGGCGGGGT
TTTTTTTTACAAGTCTCAGTGTGCTGAAGTTTTGGGACCATTCTCCATGGGTATGGACAGTTTTCCCTTT
GATATGTAACGGTGAACAGTTGTTCTACTTTTGTTTGTTAGTCTTGATGCTTCACTGATAGATACAAGAG
CCATAAGAACCTCAGATCCTTCCGTATTTAGCCAGTATGTTCTCTAGTGTGGTTCGTTGTTTTTGCGTGA
GCCATGAGAACGAACCATTGAGATCATACTTACTTTGCATGTCACTCAAAAATTTTGCCTCAAAACTGGT
GAGCTGAATTTTTGCAGTTAAAGCATCGTGTAGTGTTTTTCTTAGTCCGTTATGTAGGTAGGAATCTGAT
GTAATGGTTGTTGGTATTTTGTCACCATTCATTTTTATCTGGTTGTTCTCAAGTTCGGTTACGAGATCCA
TTTGTCTATCTAGTTCAACTTGGAAAATCAACGTATCAGTCGGGCGGCCTCGCTTATCAACCACCAATTT
CATATTGCTGTAAGTGTTTAAATCTTTACTTATTGGTTTCAAAACCCATTGGTTAAGCCTTTTAAACTCA
TGGTAGTTATTTTCAAGCATTAACATGAACTTAAATTCATCAAGGCTAATCTCTATATTTGCCTTGTGAG
TTTTCTTTTGTGTTAGTTCTTTTAATAACCACTCATAAATCCTCATAGAGTATTTGTTTTCAAAAGACTT
AACATGTTCCAGATTATATTTTATGAATTTTTTTAACTGGAAAAGATAAGGCAATATCTCTTCACTAAAA
ACTAATTCTAATTTTTCGCTTGAGAACTTGGCATAGTTTGTCCACTGGAAAATCTCAAAGCCTTTAACCA
AAGGATTCCTGATTTCCACAGTTCTCGTCATCAGCTCTCTGGTTGCTTTAGCTAATACACCATAAGCATT
TTCCCTACTGATGTTCATCATCTGAGCGTATTGGTTATAAGTGAACGATACCGTCCGTTCTTTCCTTGTA
GGGTTTTCAATCGTGGGGTTGAGTAGTGCCACACAGCATAAAATTAGCTTGGTTTCATGCTCCGTTAAGT
CATAGCGACTAATCGCTAGTTCATTTGCTTTGAAAACAACTAATTCAGACATACATCTCAATTGGTCTAG
GTGATTTTAATCACTATACCAATTGAGATGGGCTAGTCAATGATAATTACTAGTCCTTTTCCTTTGAGTT
GTGGGTATCTGTAAATTCTGCTAGACCTTTGCTGGAAAACTTGTAAATTCTGCTAGACCCTCTGTAAATT
CCGCTAGACCTTTGTGTGTTTTTTTTGTTTATATTCAAGTGGTTATAATTTATAGAATAAAGAAAGAATA
AAAAAAGATAAAAAGAATAGATCCCAGCCCTGTGTATAACTCACTACTTTAGTCAGTTCCGCAGTATTAC
AAAAGGATGTCGCAAACGCTGTTTGCTCCTCTACAAAACAGACCTTAAAACCCTAAAGGCTTAAGTAGCA
CCCTCGCAAGCTCGGTTGCGGCCGCAATCGGGCAAATCGCTGAATATTCCTTTTGTCTCCGACCATCAGG
CACCTGAGTCGCTGTCTTTTTCGTGACATTCAGTTCGCTGCGCTCACGGCTCTGGCAGTGAATGGGGGTA
AATGGCACTACAGGCGCCTTTTATGGATTCATGCAAGGAAACTACCCATAATACAAGAAAAGCCCGTCAC
GGGCTTCTCAGGGCGTTTTATGGCGGGTCTGCTATGTGGTGCTATCTGACTTTTTGCTGTTCAGCAGTTC
CTGCCCTCTGATTTTCCAGTCTGACCACTTCGGATTATCCCGTGACAGGTCATTCAGACTGGCTAATGCA
CCCAGTAAGGCAGCGGTATCATCAACGGGGTCTGACGCTCAGTGGAACGAAAACTCACGTTAAGGGATTT
TGGTCATGAGATATGTAACGCACGTTGTGCATCGATTTGACACCCTATCATTGATAGAGTTATTTTCCCA
CTCCCTATCAGTGATAGAGAAAAGTGAAATGAATAGTTCGACAAAGATCGCATTGGTAATTACGTTGCTC
GATGCCATGGGGATTGGCCTTATCATGCCAGTCTTGCCAACGTTATTACGTGAATTTATTGCTTCGGAAG
ATATCGCTAACCACTTTGGCGTATTGCTTGCACTTTATGCGTTAATGCAGGTTATCTTTGCTCCTTGGCT
TGGAAAAATGTCTGACCGATTTGGTCGGCGCCCAGTGCTGTTGTTGTCATTAATAGGCGCATCGCTGGAT
TACTTATTGCTGGCTTTTTCAAGTGCGCTTTGGATGCTGTATTTAGGCCGTTTGCTTTCAGGGATCACAG
GAGCTACTGGGGCTGTCGCGGCATCGGTCATTGCCGATACCACCTCAGCTTCTCAACGCGTGAAGTGGTT
CGGTTGGTTAGGGGCAAGTTTTGGGCTTGGTTTAATAGCGGGGCCTATTATTGGTGGTTTTGCAGGAGAG
ATTTCACCGCATAGTCCCTTTTTTATCGCTGCGTTGCTAAATATTGTCACTTTCCTTGTGGTTATGTTTT
GGTTCCGTGAAACCAAAAATACACGTGATAATACAGATACCGAAGTAGGGGTTGAGACGCAATCAAATTC
GGTGTACATCACTTTATTTAAAACGATGCCCATTTTGTTGATTATTTATTTTTCAGCGCAATTGATAGGC
CAAATTCCCGCAACGGTGTGGGTGCTATTTACCGAAAATCGTTTTGGATGGAATAGCATGATGGTTGGCT
TTTCATTAGCGGGTCTTGGTCTTTTACACTCAGTATTCCAAGCCTTTGTGGCAGGAAGAATAGCCACTAA
ATGGGGCGAAAAAACGGCAGTACTGCTCGAATTTATTGCAGATAGTAGTGCATTTGCCTTTTTAGCGTTT
ATATCTGAAGGTTGGTTAGATTTCCCTGTTTTAATTTTATTGGCTGGTGGTGGGATCGCTTTACCTGCAT
TACAGGGAGTGATGTCTATCCAAACAAAGAGTCATGAGCAAGGTGCTTTACAGGGATTATTGGTGAGCCT
TACCAATGCAACCGGTGTTATTGGCCCATTACTGTTTACTGTTATTTATAATCATTCACTACCAATTTGG
GATGGCTGGATTTGGATTATTGGTTTAGCGTTTTACTGTATTATTATCCTGCTATCAATGACCTTCATGT
TGACCCCTCAAGCTCAGGGGAGTAAACAGGAGACAAGTGCTTAGTTATTTCGTCACCAAATGAGGCCTCC
AAAACTTCATTTTTAATTTTTGAGCTCGCTTGGACTCCTGTTTCATGAGCGGATACATATTTGAATGTAT
TTAGAAAAATAAACAAATAGGGGTTCCGCGCACATTTCCCCGAAAAGTGCCACCTG
Features (pLannotate 1.2.2; 9 found; start..end, strand, type, name):
     14..889     -  CDS            araC: ARAC_ECOLI - Experimental evidence at protein level: Swiss-Prot protein existence level 1. Transcription factor that regulates the expression of several genes involved in the transport and metabolism of L-arabinose (PubMed:4362626, PubMed:328165, PubMed:6251457, PubMed:2962192, PubMed:6319708, PubMed:2231717, PubMed:1447222). Functions both as a positive and a negative regulator (PubMed:328165, PubMed:6251457). In the presence of arabinose, activates the expression of the araBAD, araE, araFGH and araJ promoters (PubMed:4362626, PubMed:328165, PubMed:6251457, PubMed:2962192, PubMed:6319708, Pub
    916..1200    +  promoter       araBAD promoter: araBAD; promoter of the L-arabinose operon of E. coli; the araC regulatory gene is transcribed in the opposite direction (Guzman et al., 1995)
   1199..1220    +  CDS            CmR (fragment): chloramphenicol acetyltransferase; cat; confers resistance to chloramphenicol
   1221..1296    +  misc_RNA       gRNA scaffold: guide RNA scaffold for the Streptococcus pyogenes CRISPR/Cas9 system
   1482..2432    -  CDS            Rep101: RepA protein needed for replication with the pSC101 origin; rep101
   2480..2702    -  rep_origin     pSC101 ori: low-copy replication origin that requires the Rep101 protein
   3257..3311    +  promoter       tetR/tetA promoters: tetR; overlapping promoters for bacterial tetR and tetA
   3319..4524    +  CDS            TcR: tetracycline efflux protein; tetA from transposon Tn10; confers resistance to tetracycline
   4593..4650    -  promoter       AmpR promoter (fragment): bla
