[The description below was written by a language model from this plasmid's Addgene catalogue record and pLannotate feature annotations shown in this document.]
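Description:
pFG018 is a 4,676 bp bacterial plasmid for arabinose-inducible expression of a single guide RNA for the Streptococcus pyogenes CRISPR/Cas9 system. It replicates from the pSC101 origin, which depends on the plasmid-encoded Rep101 (RepA) protein and keeps the plasmid at low copy number in E. coli. Selection is by tetracycline, through a Tn10-type tetA efflux gene placed downstream of the overlapping tetR/tetA promoter region. No tetR coding sequence is annotated. A short fragment of the AmpR (bla) promoter is also detected, apparently a remnant of earlier cloning, with no associated resistance gene.

The payload is an araC–PBAD regulatory module driving the gRNA. The araC gene is transcribed divergently from the araBAD promoter, and its product represses the promoter in the absence of L-arabinose and activates it when the sugar is present, so guide production can be switched on by the user. Immediately downstream of the promoter sits a roughly 20-nucleotide segment followed directly by the S. pyogenes gRNA scaffold. The annotation software labels this short segment as a fragment of the chloramphenicol acetyltransferase (CmR) gene. Its position and length are those of the spacer, which suggests that the guide targets a cat gene, although the record does not state the intended target. No Cas9 gene is annotated on the plasmid, so the nuclease or a dCas9 variant would have to come from another plasmid or the host genome. The construct was assembled by Gibson cloning and is catalogued for bacterial expression, CRISPR and synthetic biology applications that need controlled guide expression from a low-copy replicon.
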