Addgene plasmid #62817: pFG018
Purpose: Bacterial inducible gRNA expression plasmid
Depositing lab: Sébastien Rodrigue. Depositing organization: University of Sherbrooke.
Backbone
  Vector backbone: pFG018
  Total vector size (bp): 4676
  Vector type: Bacterial Expression, CRISPR, Synthetic Biology
Growth in bacteria
  Bacterial resistance: Tetracycline, 10 μg/mL
  Growth temperature: 37°C
  Growth strain: DH5alpha
  Copy number: Low Copy
Gene/Insert
  Gene/Insert name: gRNA
  gRNA/shRNA sequence: TCGCAAGATGTGGCGTGTTANGG
  Species: Synthetic; Streptococcus pyogenes
  Promoter: PBAD
  Cloning method: Gibson Cloning
  Sequencing primers: 5′ TCAGCTCACCAGTTTTGAGG
Terms and licenses: Academic/Nonprofit Terms; Industry Terms: Not Available to Industry
How to cite: pFG018 was a gift from Sébastien Rodrigue (Addgene plasmid # 62817 ; http://n2t.net/addgene:62817 ; RRID:Addgene_62817)
