>Addgene plasmid #62817 | pFG018 | addgene partial sequence | sequence record 130449 | Rep101-F 5'-AGGATCTGAGGTTCTTATGGCT-3'
AACAACTGTTCACCGTTACATATCAAAGGGAAAACTGTCCATACCCATGGAGAATGGTCCCAAAACTTCA
GCACACTGAGACTTGTAAAAAAAAACCCCGCCCCTGACAGGGGGTTTTTTTTTTAAAAGCACCGACTCGG
TGCCACTTTTTCAAGTTGATAACGGACTAGCCTTATTTTAACTTGCTATTTCTAGCTCTAAAACTAACAC
GCCACATCTTGCGAATGGAGAAACAGTAGAGAGTTGCGATAAAAAGCGTCAGGTAGGATCCGCTAATCTT
ATGGATAAAAATGCTATGGCATAGCAAAGTGTGACGCCGTGCAAATAATCAATGTGGACTTTTCTGCCGT
GATTATAGACACTTTTGTTACGCGTTTTTGTCATGGCTTTGGTCCCGCTTTGTTACAGAATGCTTTTAAT
AAGCGGGGTTACCGGTTTGGTTAGCGAGAAGAGCCAGTAAAAGACGCAGTGACGGCAATGTCTGATGCAA
TATGGACAATTGGTTTCTTCTCTGAATGGCGGGAGTATGAAAAGTATGGCTGAAGCGCAAAATGATCCCC
TGCTGCCGGGATACTCGTTTAATGCCCATCTGGTGGCGGGTTTAACGCCGATTGAGGCCAACGGTTATCT
CGATTTTTTTATCGACCGACCGCTGGGAATGAAAGGTTATATTCTCAATCTCACCATTC
