>Addgene plasmid #62817 | pFG018 | addgene partial sequence | sequence record 130450 | pBAD-F 5'-ATGCCATAGCATTTTTATCC-3'
CTCTCTACTGTTTCTCCATTCGCAAGATGTGGCGTGTTAGTTTTAGAGCTAGAAATAGCAAGTTAAAATA
AGGCTAGTCCGTTATCAACTTGAAAAAGTGGCACCGAGTCGGTGCTTTTAAAAAAAAAACCCCCTGTCAG
GGGCGGGGTTTTTTTTTACAAGTCTCAGTGTGCTGAAGTTTTGGGACCATTCTCCATGGGTATGGACAGT
TTTCCCTTTGATATGTAACGGTGAACAGTTGTTCTACTTTTGTTTGTTAGTCTTGATGCTTCACTGATAG
ATACAAGAGCCATAAGAACCTCAGATCCTTCCGTATTTAGCCAGTATGTTCTCTAGTGTGGTTCGTTGTT
TTTGCGTGAGCCATGAGAACGAACCATTGAGATCATACTTACTTTGCATGTCACTCAAAAATTTTGCCTC
AAAACTGGTGAGCTGAATTTTTGCAGTTAAAGCATCGTGTAGTGTTTTTCTTAGTCCGTTATGTAGGTAG
GAATCTGATGTAATGGTTGTTGGTATTTTGTCACCATTCATTTTTATCTGGTTGTTCTCAAGTTCGGTTA
CGAGATCCATTTGTCTATCTAGTTCAACTTGGAAAATCAACGTATCAGTCGGGCGGCCTCGCTTATCAAC
CACCAATTTCATATTGCTGTAAGTGTTTAAATCTTTACTTATTGGTTTCAAAACCCATTGGTTAAGCCTT
TTAAACTCATGGTAGTTATTTTCAAGCATTAACATGAACTTAAATTCATCAAGG
